Addgene plasmid #164534: GP806
Purpose: Expresses Smo noK-FLAG-Ub
Depositing lab: Gregory Pazour. Depositing organization: University of Massachusetts, Worcester. Publication: Ubiquitin links smoothened to intraflagellar transport to regulate Hedgehog signaling. Desai PB, Stuck MW, Lv B, Pazour GJ. J Cell Biol. 2020 Jul 6;219(7). pii: 151798. doi: 10.1083/jcb.201912104. PubMed 32435793.
Backbone
  Vector backbone: Phage lentivirus
  Vector type: Lentiviral
  Selectable markers: Blasticidin
Growth in bacteria
  Bacterial resistance: Ampicillin, 100 μg/mL
  Growth temperature: 37°C
  Growth strain: NEB Stable
  Copy number: High Copy
Gene/Insert
  Gene/Insert name: Smoothened noK
  Species: M. musculus (mouse)
  Mutation: All 21 cytoplasmic Lysines of Smoothened changed to Arginine
  Entrez Gene: Smo (a.k.a. E130215L21Rik, Smoh, bnb, smoothened)
  Promoter: CMV
  Tag / fusion protein: FLAG-Ub (C terminal on insert)
  Cloning method: Gibson Cloning
Terms and licenses: Academic/Nonprofit Terms; Industry Terms: Not Available to Industry
How to cite: GP806 was a gift from Gregory Pazour (Addgene plasmid # 164534 ; http://n2t.net/addgene:164534 ; RRID:Addgene_164534)
