[The description below was written by a language model from this plasmid's Addgene catalogue record and pLannotate feature annotations shown in this document.]
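Description:
GP806 is an HIV-1-based lentiviral expression plasmid built on the pHAGE ("Phage") backbone, about 10.1 kb in size, that drives expression of a lysine-less mouse Smoothened fused at its C terminus to FLAG and ubiquitin. It is propagated in E. coli through a high-copy ColE1/pUC-type origin with ampicillin resistance (β-lactamase). The record lists a recombination-tolerant strain as the growth host, as is common for plasmids carrying repeated LTR sequences. The viral portion contains two annotated HIV-1 LTR segments, the Ψ packaging signal with an adjoining gag fragment, the Rev response element for Rev-dependent nuclear export of the genomic RNA, and the cPPT/CTS, which aids nuclear import of the reverse-transcribed genome. The WPRE lies downstream of the expression cassette and enhances transcript stability and expression. Short lac, SV40 and nef fragments in the annotation appear to be backbone remnants rather than functional parts.

The payload is a single bicistronic unit under the CMV immediate-early enhancer and promoter. The first cistron encodes mouse Smo in which all 21 cytoplasmic lysines have been changed to arginine ("noK"), followed in frame by a 3xFLAG epitope and a single ubiquitin unit annotated as human UBC-derived. An EMCV IRES then allows translation of blasticidin S deaminase from the same transcript, so that transduced mammalian cells can be selected with blasticidin. Removing the cytoplasmic lysines eliminates the receptor's own potential ubiquitin acceptor sites there, while the appended ubiquitin supplies a fixed, defined modification. The associated publication title indicates that the construct was made to study how ubiquitin connects Smoothened to intraflagellar transport in the regulation of Hedgehog signaling. The FLAG tag allows detection of the fusion protein.
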