Features (pLannotate 1.2.2; 27 found; start..end, strand, type, name):
    571..681     +  CDS            nef (fragment): NEF_SIVS4 - Experimental evidence at protein level: Swiss-Prot protein existence level 1. Interferes with TCR signaling from the cell membrane. Interacts with CD247/TCRZ (TCR zeta chain) and exert potent down- regulation of cell surface TCR/CD3 complexes. From Simian immunodeficiency virus (isolate F236/smH4) (SIV-sm) (Simian immunodeficiency virus sooty mangabey monkey).
    724..904     +  LTR            5' LTR (truncated): truncated 5' long terminal repeat (LTR) from HIV-1
   1037..1141    +  promoter       AmpR promoter: bla
   1142..2002    +  CDS            AmpR: β-lactamase; bla; confers resistance to ampicillin, carbenicillin, and related antibiotics
   2173..2761    +  rep_origin     ori: high-copy-number ColE1/pMB1/pBR322/pUC origin of replication
   2944..2998    +  CDS            lacI (fragment): lac repressor; lacI; The lac repressor binds to the lac operator to inhibit transcription in E. coli. This inhibition can be relieved by adding lactose or isopropyl-β-D-thiogalactopyranoside (IPTG).
   3004..3097    +  rep_origin     SV40 ori (fragment): SV40 origin of replication
   3122..3159    +  CDS            lacI (fragment): lac repressor; lacI; The lac repressor binds to the lac operator to inhibit transcription in E. coli. This inhibition can be relieved by adding lactose or isopropyl-β-D-thiogalactopyranoside (IPTG).
   3172..3193    +  protein_bind   CAP binding site: CAP binding activates transcription in the presence of cAMP. E. coli catabolite activator protein
   3208..3238    +  promoter       lac promoter: promoter for the E. coli lac operon
   3246..3262    +  protein_bind   lac operator: The lac repressor binds to the lac operator to inhibit transcription in E. coli. This inhibition can be relieved by adding lactose or isopropyl-β-D-thiogalactopyranoside (IPTG). lac repressor encoded by lacI
   3296..3379    +  polyA_signal   SV40 poly(A) signal (fragment): SV40 polyadenylation signal
   3546..3875    +  CDS            nef (fragment): NEF_HV1BR - Experimental evidence at protein level: Swiss-Prot protein existence level 1. Extracellular Nef protein targets CD4(+) T-lymphocytes for apoptosis by interacting with CXCR4 surface receptors (PubMed:14990729). From Human immunodeficiency virus type 1 group M subtype B (isolate BRU/LAI) (HIV-1).
   3923..4180    +  LTR            5' LTR (truncated): truncated 5' long terminal repeat (LTR) from HIV-1
   4227..4352    +  misc_feature   HIV-1 Ψ: packaging signal of human immunodeficiency virus type 1
   4336..4674    +  CDS            HIV-1 gag (fragment): gag protein from human immunodeficiency virus 1; gag
   4849..5082    +  misc_feature   RRE: The Rev response element (RRE) of HIV-1 allows for Rev-dependent mRNA export from the nucleus to the cytoplasm.
   5459..5559    +  CDS            Rev (fragment): human immunodeficiency virus 1 (HIV-1) Rev protein; rev; enhances nuclear export of unspliced and incompletely spliced viral mRNAs
   5607..5724    +  misc_feature   cPPT/CTS: central polypurine tract and central termination sequence of HIV-1
   5776..6079    +  enhancer       CMV enhancer: human cytomegalovirus immediate early enhancer
   6080..6283    +  promoter       CMV promoter: human cytomegalovirus (CMV) immediate early promoter
   6376..8754    +  CDS            Smo: SMO_MOUSE - Also known as Smoh. Experimental evidence at protein level: Swiss-Prot protein existence level 1. G protein-coupled receptor that probably associates with the patched protein (PTCH) to transduce the hedgehog's proteins signal. Binding of sonic hedgehog (SHH) to its receptor patched is thought to prevent normal inhibition by patched of smoothened (SMO) (By similarity). Required for the accumulation of KIF7, GLI2 and GLI3 in the cilia. Interacts with DLG5 at the ciliary base to induce the accumulation of KIF7 and GLI2 at the ciliary tip for GLI2 activation (PubMed:25644602). From Mus
   8764..8829    +  CDS            3xFLAG: three tandem FLAG® epitope tags, followed by an enterokinase cleavage site
   8863..9090    +  CDS            ubiquitin: human ubiquitin C; Homo sapiens UBC
   9113..9698    +  misc_feature   IRES2: internal ribosome entry site (IRES) of the encephalomyocarditis virus (EMCV)
   9699..10097   +  CDS            BSD: blasticidin S deaminase; Aspergillus terreus BSD; confers resistance to blasticidin
  10111..576     +  misc_feature   WPRE (across the origin): woodchuck hepatitis virus posttranscriptional regulatory element
>Addgene plasmid #164534 | GP806 | addgene full sequence | sequence record 325330 | Addgene NGS Result
ATTACAAAATTTGTGAAAGATTGACTGGTATTCTTAACTATGTTGCTCCTTTTACGCTATGTGGATACGC
TGCTTTAATGCCTTTGTATCATGCTATTGCTTCCCGTATGGCTTTCATTTTCTCCTCCTTGTATAAATCC
TGGTTGCTGTCTCTTTATGAGGAGTTGTGGCCCGTTGTCAGGCAACGTGGCGTGGTGTGCACTGTGTTTG
CTGACGCAACCCCCACTGGTTGGGGCATTGCCACCACCTGTCAGCTCCTTTCCGGGACTTTCGCTTTCCC
CCTCCCTATTGCCACGGCGGAACTCATCGCCGCCTGCCTTGCCCGCTGCTGGACAGGGGCTCGGCTGTTG
GGCACTGACAATTCCGTGGTGTTGTCGGGGAAATCATCGTCCTTTCCTTGGCTGCTCGCCTGTGTTGCCA
CCTGGATTCTGCGCGGGACGTCCTTCTGCTACGTCCCTTCGGCCCTCAATCCAGCGGACCTTCCTTCCCG
CGGCCTGCTGCCGGCTCTGCGGCCTCTTCCGCGTCTTCGCCTTCGCCCTCAGACGAGTCGGATCTCCCTT
TGGGCCGCCTCCCCGCCTGGTACCTTTAAGACCAATGACTTACAAGGCAGCTGTAGATCTTAGCCACTTT
TTAAAAGAAAAGGGGGGACTGGAAGGGCTAATTCACTCCCAACGAAGACAAGATCACCTGCAGGACAGGC
GCGCCCTGCTTTTTGCTTGTACTGGGTCTCTCTGGTTAGACCAGATCTGAGCCTGGGAGCTCTCTGGCTA
ACTAGGGAACCCACTGCTTAAGCCTCAATAAAGCTTGCCTTGAGTGCTTCAAGTAGTGTGTGCCCGTCTG
TTGTGTGACTCTGGTAACTAGAGATCCCTCAGACCCTTTTAGTCAGTGTGGAAAATCTCTAGCACCCGGG
CGATTAAGGAAAGGGCTAGATCATTCTTGAAGACGAAAGGGCCTCGTGATACGCCTATTTTTATAGGTTA
ATGTCATGATAATAATGGTTTCTTAGACGTCAGGTGGCACTTTTCGGGGAAATGTGCGCGGAACCCCTAT
TTGTTTATTTTTCTAAATACATTCAAATATGTATCCGCTCATGAGACAATAACCCTGATAAATGCTTCAA
TAATATTGAAAAAGGAAGAGTATGAGTATTCAACATTTCCGTGTCGCCCTTATTCCCTTTTTTGCGGCAT
TTTGCCTTCCTGTTTTTGCTCACCCAGAAACGCTGGTGAAAGTAAAAGATGCTGAAGATCAGTTGGGTGC
ACGAGTGGGTTACATCGAACTGGATCTCAACAGCGGTAAGATCCTTGAGAGTTTTCGCCCCGAAGAACGT
TTTCCAATGATGAGCACTTTTAAAGTTCTGCTATGTGGCGCGGTATTATCCCGTGTTGACGCCGGGCAAG
AGCAACTCGGTCGCCGCATACACTATTCTCAGAATGACTTGGTTGAGTACTCACCAGTCACAGAAAAGCA
TCTTACGGATGGCATGACAGTAAGAGAATTATGCAGTGCTGCCATAACCATGAGTGATAACACTGCGGCC
AACTTACTTCTGACAACGATCGGAGGACCGAAGGAGCTAACCGCTTTTTTGCACAACATGGGGGATCATG
TAACTCGCCTTGATCGTTGGGAACCGGAGCTGAATGAAGCCATACCAAACGACGAGCGTGACACCACGAT
GCCTGTAGCAATGGCAACAACGTTGCGCAAACTATTAACTGGCGAACTACTTACTCTAGCTTCCCGGCAA
CAATTAATAGACTGGATGGAGGCGGATAAAGTTGCAGGACCACTTCTGCGCTCGGCCCTTCCGGCTGGCT
GGTTTATTGCTGATAAATCTGGAGCCGGTGAGCGTGGGTCTCGCGGTATCATTGCAGCACTGGGGCCAGA
TGGTAAGCCCTCCCGTATCGTAGTTATCTACACGACGGGGAGTCAGGCAACTATGGATGAACGAAATAGA
CAGATCGCTGAGATAGGTGCCTCACTGATTAAGCATTGGTAACTGTCAGACCAAGTTTACTCATATATAC
TTTAGATTGATTTAAAACTTCATTTTTAATTTAAAAGGATCTAGGTGAAGATCCTTTTTGATAATCTCAT
GACCAAAATCCCTTAACGTGAGTTTTCGTTCCACTGAGCGTCAGACCCCGTAGAAAAGATCAAAGGATCT
TCTTGAGATCCTTTTTTTCTGCGCGTAATCTGCTGCTTGCAAACAAAAAAACCACCGCTACCAGCGGTGG
TTTGTTTGCCGGATCAAGAGCTACCAACTCTTTTTCCGAAGGTAACTGGCTTCAGCAGAGCGCAGATACC
AAATACTGTTCTTCTAGTGTAGCCGTAGTTAGGCCACCACTTCAAGAACTCTGTAGCACCGCCTACATAC
CTCGCTCTGCTAATCCTGTTACCAGTGGCTGCTGCCAGTGGCGATAAGTCGTGTCTTACCGGGTTGGACT
CAAGACGATAGTTACCGGATAAGGCGCAGCGGTCGGGCTGAACGGGGGGTTCGTGCACACAGCCCAGCTT
GGAGCGAACGACCTACACCGAACTGAGATACCTACAGCGTGAGCTATGAGAAAGCGCCACGCTTCCCGAA
GGGAGAAAGGCGGACAGGTATCCGGTAAGCGGCAGGGTCGGAACAGGAGAGCGCACGAGGGAGCTTCCAG
GGGGAAACGCCTGGTATCTTTATAGTCCTGTCGGGTTTCGCCACCTCTGACTTGAGCGTCGATTTTTGTG
ATGCTCGTCAGGGGGGCGGAGCCTATGGAAAAACGCCAGCAACGCGGCCTTTTTACGGTTCCTGGCCTTT
TGCTGGCCTTTTGCTCACATGTTCTTTCCTGCGTTATCCCCTGATTCTGTGGATAACCGTATTACCGCCT
TTGAGTGAGCTGATACCGCTCGCCGCAGCCGAACGACCGAGCGCAGCGAGTCAGTGAGCGAGGAAGCGGA
AGAGCGCCCAATACGCAAACCGCCTCTCCCCGCGCGTTGGCCGATTCATTAATGCAGCAAGCTCATGGCT
GACTAATTTTTTTTATTTATGCAGAGGCCGAGGCCGCCTCGGCCTCTGAGCTATTCCAGAAGTAGTGAGG
AGGCTTTTTTGGAGGCCTAGGCTTTTGCAAAAAGCTCCCCGTGGCACGACAGGTTTCCCGACTGGAAAGC
GGGCAGTGAGCGCAACGCAATTAATGTGAGTTAGCTCACTCATTAGGCACCCCAGGCTTTACACTTTATG
CTTCCGGCTCGTATGTTGTGTGGAATTGTGAGCGGATAACAATTTCACACAGGAAACAGCTATGACATGA
TTACGAATTTCACAAATAAAGCATTTTTTTCACTGCATTCTAGTTGTGGTTTGTCCAAACTCATCAATGT
ATCTTATCATGTCTGGATCAACTGGATAACTCAAGCTAACCAAAATCATCCCAAACTTCCCACCCCATAC
CCTATTACCACTGCCAATTACCTGTGGTTTCATTTACTCTAAACCTGTGATTCCTCTGAATTATTTTCAT
TTTAAAGAAATTGTATTTGTTAAATATGTACTACAAACTTAGTAGTTGGAAGGGCTAATTCACTCCCAAA
GAAGACAAGATATCCTTGATCTGTGGATCTACCACACACAAGGCTACTTCCCTGATTAGCAGAACTACAC
ACCAGGGCCAGGGGTCAGATATCCACTGACCTTTGGATGGTGCTACAAGCTAGTACCAGTTGAGCCAGAT
AAGGTAGAAGAGGCCAATAAAGGAGAGAACACCAGCTTGTTACACCCTGTGAGCCTGCATGGGATGGATG
ACCCGGAGAGAGAAGTGTTAGAGTGGAGGTTTGACAGCCGCCTAGCATTTCATCACGTGGCCCGAGAGCT
GCATCCGGAGTACTTCAAGAACTGCTGATATCGAGCTTGCTACAAGGGACTTTCCGCTGGGGACTTTCCA
GGGAGGCGTGGCCTGGGCGGGACTGGGGAGTGGCGAGCCCTCAGATCCTGCATATAAGCAGCTGCTTTTT
GCCTGTACTGGGTCTCTCTGGTTAGACCAGATCTGAGCCTGGGAGCTCTCTGGCTAACTAGGGAACCCAC
TGCTTAAGCCTCAATAAAGCTTGCCTTGAGTGCTTCAAGTAGTGTGTGCCCGTCTGTTGTGTGACTCTGG
TAACTAGAGATCCCTCAGACCCTTTTAGTCAGTGTGGAAAATCTCTAGCAGTGGCGCCCGAACAGGGACT
TGAAAGCGAAAGGGAAACCAGAGGAGCTCTCTCGACGCAGGACTCGGCTTGCTGAAGCGCGCACGGCAAG
AGGCGAGGGGCGGCGACTGCAGAGTACGCCAAAAATTTTGACTAGCGGAGGCTAGAAGGAGAGAGATGGG
TGCGAGAGCGTCAGTATTAAGCGGGGGAGAATTAGATCGCGATGGGAAAAAATTCGGTTAAGGCCAGGGG
GAAAGAAAAAATATAAATTAAAACATATAGTATGGGCAAGCAGGGAGCTAGAACGATTCGCAGTTAATCC
TGGCCTGTTAGAAACATCAGAAGGCTGTAGACAAATACTGGGACAGCTACAACCATCCCTTCAGACAGGA
TCAGAAGAACTTAGATCATTATATAATACAGTAGCAACCCTCTATTGTGTGCATCAAAGGATAGAGATAA
AAGACACCAAGGAAGCTTTAGACAAGATAGAGGAAGAGCAAAACAAAAGTAAGACCACCGCACAGCAAGC
GGCCGGCCGCTGATCTTCAGACCTGGAGGAGGAGATATGAGGGACAATTGGAGAAGTGAATTATATAAAT
ATAAAGTAGTAAAAATTGAACCATTAGGAGTAGCACCCACCAAGGCAAAGAGAAGAGTGGTGCAGAGAGA
AAAAAGAGCAGTGGGAATAGGAGCTTTGTTCCTTGGGTTCTTGGGAGCAGCAGGAAGCACTATGGGCGCA
GCGTCAATGACGCTGACGGTACAGGCCAGACAATTATTGTCTGGTATAGTGCAGCAGCAGAACAATTTGC
TGAGGGCTATTGAGGCGCAACAGCATCTGTTGCAACTCACAGTCTGGGGCATCAAGCAGCTCCAGGCAAG
AATCCTGGCTGTGGAAAGATACCTAAAGGATCAACAGCTCCTGGGGATTTGGGGTTGCTCTGGAAAACTC
ATTTGCACCACTGCTGTGCCTTGGAATGCTAGTTGGAGTAATAAATCTCTGGAACAGATTTGGAATCACA
CGACCTGGATGGAGTGGGACAGAGAAATTAACAATTACACAAGCTTAATACACTCCTTAATTGAAGAATC
GCAAAACCAGCAAGAAAAGAATGAACAAGAATTATTGGAATTAGATAAATGGGCAAGTTTGTGGAATTGG
TTTAACATAACAAATTGGCTGTGGTATATAAAATTATTCATAATGATAGTAGGAGGCTTGGTAGGTTTAA
GAATAGTTTTTGCTGTACTTTCTATAGTGAATAGAGTTAGGCAGGGATATTCACCATTATCGTTTCAGAC
CCACCTCCCAACCCCGAGGGGACCCGACAGGCCCGAAGGAATAGAAGAAGAAGGTGGAGAGAGAGACAGA
GACAGATCCATTCGATTAGTGAACGGATCTCGACGGTATCGCCGAATTCTCAACAATAGGCAGTATTCAT
CCACAATTTTAAAAGAAAAGGGGGGATTGGGGGGTACAGTGCAGGGGAAAGAATAGTAGACATAATAGCA
ACAGACATACAAACTAAAGAATTACAAAAACAAATTACAAAAATTCAAAATTTTCGGGTTTATTACTCGG
ACAGCAGAGATCCAGTTTGGACTAGTGGAGTTCCGCGTTACATAACTTACGCAAAATGGCCCGCCTGGCT
GACCGCCCAACGACCCCCGCCCATTGACGTCAATAATGACCAATGTTCCCATAGTAACGCCAATAGGGAC
TTTCCATTGACGTCAATGGGTGGAGTATTTACGCAAAACTGCCCACTTGGCAGTACATCAAGTGTATCAT
TTGCCAACAACGCCCCCTATTGACGTCAATGACGCAAAATGGCCCGCCTGGCATTATGCCCAGTACATGA
CCTTATGGGACTTTCCTACTTGGCAGTACATCTACGTATTAGTCATCGCTATTACCATGGTGATGCGGTT
TTGGCAGTACATCAATGGGCGTGGATAGCGGTTTGACTCACGGGGATTTCCAAGTCTCCACCCCATTGAC
GTCAATGGGAGTTTGTTTTGGCACCAAAATCAACGGGACTTTCCAAAATGTCGTAACAACTCCGCCCCAT
TGACGCAAATGGGCGGTAGGCGTGTACGGTGGGAGGTCTATATAAGCAGAGCTCGTTTAGTGAACCGTCA
GATCGCCTGGAGACGCCATCCACGCTGTTTTGACCTCCATTCAAGACACCGGCGGCCTTAATTAATGATC
AGACCATGGCCGCTGGCCGCCCCGTGCGTGGGCCCGAGCTGGCGCCCCGGAGGCTGCTGCAGTTGCTGCT
GCTGGTACTGCTGGGGGGCCCGGGCCGGGGGGCGGCCTTGAGCGGGAACGTGACCGGGCCTGGGCCTCAC
AGCGCCAGCGGGAGCTCGAGGAGGGACGTGCCGGTGACCAGCCCTCCGCCGCCGCTGCTGAGCCACTGCG
GCCGGGCCGCCCACTGCGAGCCTTTGCGCTACAACGTGTGCCTGGGCTCGGCGCTGCCCTACGGAGCCAC
CACCACGCTGCTGGCTGGGGACTCGGACTCGCAGGAGGAAGCGCACGGCAAGCTCGTGCTCTGGTCCGGC
CTCCGGAATGCCCCCCGCTGCTGGGCAGTGATCCAGCCCCTGCTGTGTGCTGTCTACATGCCCAAGTGTG
AGAATGACCGAGTGGAGTTGCCCAGCCGTACCCTCTGCCAGGCCACCCGAGGCCCCTGTGCCATTGTGGA
GCGGGAGCGAGGGTGGCCTGACTTTCTGCGTTGCACACCGGACCACTTCCCTGAAGGCTGCCCAAACGAG
GTACAAAACATCAAGTTCAACAGCTCAGGCCAATGTGAAGCACCCTTGGTGCGAACAGACAACCCCAAGA
GCTGGTATGAGGACGTGGAGGGCTGTGGGATTCAGTGTCAGAACCCGCTGTTCACCGAGGCCGAGCACCA
GGACATGCACAGCTACATCGCAGCCTTCGGGGCGGTCACTGGTCTCTGCACGCTCTTCACACTGGCCACC
TTTGTGGCTGACTGGCGGAACTCCAATCGCTACCCTGCGGTTATTCTCTTCTATGTCAATGCGTGTTTCT
TCGTGGGCAGCATTGGCTGGCTGGCCCAGTTCATGGATGGTGCCCGCCGAGAGATTGTTTGCCGAGCAGA
TGGCACCATGAGATTTGGGGAGCCCACCTCCAGTGAGACCCTGTCCTGTGTCATCATCTTTGTCATTGTG
TACTATGCCTTGATGGCTGGAGTAGTCTGGTTCGTGGTCCTCACCTATGCCTGGCACACCTCCTTCAGAG
CCCTGGGCACCACCTACCAGCCTCTCTCGGGCAGGACATCCTATTTCCACCTGCTCACGTGGTCACTCCC
CTTTGTCCTCACGGTGGCAATCCTGGCTGTGGCTCAGGTAGATGGAGACTCCGTGAGTGGCATCTGTTTT
GTAGGCTACAAGAACTATCGGTACCGTGCTGGCTTTGTCCTGGCCCCAATTGGCCTGGTGCTTATTGTGG
GAGGCTACTTCCTCATCAGAGGGGTCATGACTCTGTTCTCCATCAGGAGCAACCACCCTGGGCTTCTGAG
TGAGAGGGCAGCCAGCAGGATCAACGAGACCATGCTGCGCCTGGGCATTTTTGGCTTCCTGGCCTTTGGC
TTTGTGCTCATCACCTTCAGCTGCCACTTCTATGACTTCTTCAACCAGGCTGAGTGGGAGCGTAGCTTCC
GGGACTATGTGCTATGCCAAGCCAACGTGACCATCGGGCTGCCTACCAAGAAGCCCATTCCTGACTGTGA
GATCAAGAATCGGCCCAGCCTCCTGGTGGAGAAGATCAATCTATTTGCCATGTTTGGCACTGGCATTGCC
ATGAGCACCTGGGTCTGGACCAGGGCCACCCTGCTCATCTGGAGGCGCACCTGGTGCAGGTTGACTGGGC
ACAGTGATGATGAGCCCAGGAGAATCAGGAGGAGCAGGATGATCGCCAGGGCCTTCTCTAGGCGGCGTGA
GCTGCTGCAGAACCCGGGCCAGGAGCTCTCCTTCAGCATGCACACTGTCTCCCATGATGGACCTGTTGCG
GGTTTGGCTTTTGACCTCAATGAACCCTCAGCTGACGTCTCCTCTGCCTGGGCTCAGCATGTCACCAGGA
TGGTGGCTCGGAGAGGAGCCATATTGCCCCAGGATGTGTCCGTTACCCCTGTGGCAACTCCAGTGCCACC
AGAAGAACAAGCCAACATGTGGCTGGTTGAGGCAGAGATCTCCCCAGAGTTAGAGAGGCGTTTGGGCCGG
AGGAGAAGGCGGAGGAGGAGGAGGAGGGAGGTGTGCCCCTTGAGGCCAGCCCCTGAGCTTCACCACTCTG
CCCCTGTTCCTGCCACCAGTGCAGTTCCTCGGCTGCCTCAGCTGCCTCGGCAGAGGTGCCTGGTAGCTGC
AAACGCCTGGGGAACAGGGGAGTCCTGCCGACAGGGAGCCTGGACTCTAGTCTCCAACCCCTTCTGCCCA
GAGCCTAGTCCCCATCAAGATCCATTTCTCCCTGGTGCCTCAGCCCCCCGGGTCTGGGCTCAGGGCCGCC
TCCAGGGGCTGGGATCCATTCATTCCCGCACTAACCTAATGGAGGCTGAGATCTTGGATGCAGACTCGGA
CTTCGCCACCATGGACTACAAAGACCATGACGGTGATTATAAAGATCATGACATCGATTACAAGGATGAC
GATGACAAGGCAGATCTCAATGGTGGTGGTGGTGGGTCGACCATGCAGATCTTCGTGAAGACCCTGACTG
GTAAGACCATCACTCTCGAAGTGGAGCCGAGTGACACCATTGAGAATGTCAAGGCAAAGATCCAAGACAA
GGAAGGCATCCCTCCTGACCAGCAGAGGTTGATCTTTGCTGGGAAACAGCTGGAAGATGGACGCACCCTG
TCTGACTACAACATCCAGAAAGAGTCCACCCTGCACCTGGTCCTCCGTCTCAGAGGTGGTTGAGCTTAGT
AAGTAAGATCCGCCCCTCTCCCTCCCCCCCCCTAACGTTACTGGCCGAAGCCGCTTGGAATAAGGCCGGT
GTGCGTTTGTCTATATGTTATTTTCCACCATATTGCCGTCTTTTGGCAATGTGAGGGCCCGGAAACCTGG
CCCTGTCTTCTTGACGAGCATTCCTAGGGGTCTTTCCCCTCTCGCCAAAGGAATGCAAGGTCTGTTGAAT
GTCGTGAAGGAAGCAGTTCCTCTGGAAGCTTCTTGAAGACAAACAACGTCTGTAGCGACCCTTTGCAGGC
AGCGGAACCCCCCACCTGGCGACAGGTGCCTCTGCGGCCAAAAGCCACGTGTATAAGATACACCTGCAAA
GGCGGCACAACCCCAGTGCCACGTTGTGAGTTGGATAGTTGTGGAAAGAGTCAAATGGCTCTCCTCAAGC
GTATTCAACAAGGGGCTGAAGGATGCCCAGAAGGTACCCCATTGTATGGGATCTGATCTGGGGCCTCGGT
ACACATGCTTTACATGTGTTTAGTCGAGGTTAAAAAAACGTCTAGGCCCCCCGAACCACGGGGACGTGGT
TTTCCTTTGAAAAACACGATGATAATATGGCCACAACCATGGCCAAGCCTTTGTCTCAAGAAGAATCCAC
CCTCATTGAAAGAGCAACGGCTACAATCAACAGCATCCCCATCTCTGAAGACTACAGCGTCGCCAGCGCA
GCTCTCTCTAGCGACGGCCGCATCTTCACTGGTGTCAATGTATATCATTTTACTGGGGGACCTTGTGCAG
AACTCGTGGTGCTGGGCACTGCTGCTGCTGCGGCAGCTGGCAACCTGACTTGTATCGTCGCGATCGGAAA
TGAGAACAGGGGCATCTTGAGCCCCTGCGGACGGTGCCGACAGGTGCTTCTCGATCTGCATCCTGGGATC
AAAGCCATAGTGAAGGACAGTGATGGACAGCCGACGGCAGTTGGGATTCGTGAATTGCTGCCCTCTGGTT
ATGTGTGGGAGGGCTAACTCGAGAGATCCTAATCAACCTCTGG
